Addgene plasmid #86101: pTcI-Wasabi
Purpose: mWasabi reporter gene gated by temperature-sensitive Lambda repressor TcI
Depositing lab: Mikhail Shapiro. Depositing organization: California Institute of Technology. Publication: Tunable thermal bioswitches for in vivo control of microbial therapeutics. Piraner DI, Abedi MH, Moser BA, Lee-Gosselin A, Shapiro MG. Nat Chem Biol. 2017 Jan;13(1):75-80. doi: 10.1038/nchembio.2233. Epub 2016 Nov 14. PubMed 27842069.
Backbone
  Vector backbone: pETDuet-1
  Backbone manufacturer: Novagen
  Modifications to backbone: Replaced T7 Promoter #1 with pR/pL Promoter. Replaced T7 Promoter #2 with LacI Promoter.
  Vector type: Bacterial Expression
Growth in bacteria
  Bacterial resistance: Ampicillin, 100 μg/mL
  Growth temperature: 37°C
  Growth strain: DH5alpha
  Copy number: High Copy
Gene/Insert 1
  Gene/Insert name: TcI (alt names: cI842; Lambda Repressor)
  Species: Bacteriophage Lambda
  Insert size (bp): 714
  Mutation: A67T
  Promoter: pR/pL, LacI
  Cloning method: Restriction Enzyme; 5′ cloning site NdeI (not destroyed); 3′ cloning site XhoI (not destroyed)
  Sequencing primers: 5′ gcttgcggccgcataa; 3′ CTAGTTATTGCTCAGCGGTG
Gene/Insert 2
  Gene/Insert name: mWasabi
  Insert size (bp): 756
  GenBank ID: EU024648.1
  Promoter: pR/pL
  Tag / fusion protein: 6xHis (N terminal on insert)
  Cloning method: Restriction Enzyme; 5′ cloning site BamHI (not destroyed); 3′ cloning site HindIII (destroyed during cloning)
  Sequencing primers: 5′ ATGCGTCCGGCGTAGA; 3′ ttatgcggccgcaagc
Terms and licenses: Academic/Nonprofit Terms; Industry Terms: Not Available to Industry
How to cite: pTcI-Wasabi was a gift from Mikhail Shapiro (Addgene plasmid # 86101 ; http://n2t.net/addgene:86101 ; RRID:Addgene_86101)
