[The description below was written by a language model from this plasmid's Addgene catalogue record and pLannotate feature annotations shown in this document.]
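Description:
pTcI-Wasabi is a bacterial expression plasmid built on the Novagen pETDuet-1 backbone that implements a heat-activated genetic switch in E. coli. It is maintained through the ColE1/pBR322-type origin and selected with ampicillin via the β-lactamase gene. The annotation also shows the usual pET-family elements: bom and rop, an f1 origin, remnants of a tetracycline resistance gene, and the backbone lacI gene with its own promoter. The catalogue lists the plasmid as high copy, although rop is normally associated with copy-number restraint.

Both T7 promoters of pETDuet-1 were replaced. In the first expression position, a tandem phage lambda pR/pL promoter drives mWasabi, a constitutively fluorescent green protein derived from Clavularia, carrying an N-terminal 6xHis tag. The annotation software picks up this promoter region only indirectly, as a short cro fragment and a partial match to a PL-derived promoter just upstream of the reporter in the circular map. In the second position, a lacI promoter provides constitutive expression of TcI, the temperature-sensitive lambda repressor whose A67T substitution confers thermolability. The catalogue lists both pR/pL and LacI as promoters for this gene, consistent with its position downstream of mWasabi. S-tag and T7 terminator sequences from the parent vector follow the repressor gene.

At permissive temperatures TcI binds the lambda operators and silences pR/pL. On heating, the repressor loses activity and mWasabi is transcribed, so green fluorescence reports the thermal switching behaviour. According to the record, the construct belongs to work on tunable thermal bioswitches for controlling microbial therapeutics in vivo, where it serves as a reporter for characterising the TcI-gated response.
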