Features (pLannotate 1.2.2; 20 found; start..end, strand, type, name):
      1..708     +  CDS            mWasabi: mWasabi is a basic (constitutively fluorescent) green fluorescent protein published in 2008, derived from Clavularia sp.. It has high acid sensitivity.
    768..844     +  promoter       lacI promoter: lacI
    866..1579    +  CDS            λ repressor (ts): temperature-sensitive variant of the phage λ repressor; cIts; thermosensitivity is conferred by the A67T mutation
   1592..1633    +  CDS            S-Tag (fragment): affinity and epitope tag derived from pancreatic ribonuclease A
   1663..1680    +  CDS            SET1 (fragment): solubility-enhancement tag derived from T7 phage gene 10B
   1688..1735    +  terminator     T7 terminator: transcription terminator for bacteriophage T7 RNA polymerase
   1772..2227    +  rep_origin     f1 ori (sequence partly withheld): f1 bacteriophage origin of replication; arrow indicates direction of (+) strand synthesis
   2342..3202    -  CDS            AmpR: β-lactamase; bla; confers resistance to ampicillin, carbenicillin, and related antibiotics
   3203..3295    -  promoter       AmpR promoter: bla
   3376..3964    +  rep_origin     ori: high-copy-number ColE1/pMB1/pBR322/pUC origin of replication
   4150..4289    -  misc_feature   bom: basis of mobility region from pBR322
   4391..4582    -  CDS            rop: Rop protein, which maintains plasmids at low copy number; rop
   4599..4979    +  CDS            YPB1_ECOLX: Protein predicted: Swiss-Prot protein existence level 4. From Escherichia coli.
   5041..5105    -  CDS            TcR (fragment): tetracycline efflux protein; tet; confers resistance to tetracycline
   5120..5141    -  protein_bind   CAP binding site: CAP binding activates transcription in the presence of cAMP. E. coli catabolite activator protein
   5154..6236    -  CDS            lacI: lac repressor; lacI; The lac repressor binds to the lac operator to inhibit transcription in E. coli. This inhibition can be relieved by adding lactose or isopropyl-β-D-thiogalactopyranoside (IPTG).
   6237..6314    -  promoter       lacI promoter: lacI
   6322..6601    -  CDS            TcR (fragment): tetracycline efflux protein; tet; confers resistance to tetracycline
   6695..6838    +  CDS            cro (fragment): RCRO_LAMBD - Experimental evidence at protein level: Swiss-Prot protein existence level 1. Plays an essential role in the switch from lysogenic to lytic state and in fine-tuning the lytic phase activation. Mediates the de- repression of the lytic promoters from repression by cI at an early stage of prophage induction. Turns down the expression of the transcriptional activator cII, a factor that initiates the expression of repressor cI, the major component promoting latency. Additionally, cro is able to directly bind to the promoter region of cI thereby preventing the transcription of cI repres
   6880..6911    +  promoter       PLtetO-1 promoter (fragment): modified phage lambda PL promoter with tet operator sites (Lutz and Bujard, 1997)
>Addgene plasmid #86101 | pTcI-Wasabi | addgene full sequence | sequence record 173069 | Addgene NGS Result
ATGGTGAGCAAGGGCGAGGAGACCACAATGGGCGTAATCAAGCCCGACATGAAGATCAAGCTGAAGATGG
AGGGCAACGTGAATGGCCACGCCTTCGTGATCGAGGGCGAGGGCGAGGGCAAGCCCTACGACGGCACCAA
CACCATCAACCTGGAGGTGAAGGAGGGAGCCCCCCTGCCCTTCTCCTACGACATTCTGACCACCGCGTTC
AGTTACGGCAACAGGGCCTTCACCAAGTACCCCGACGACATCCCCAACTACTTCAAGCAGTCCTTCCCCG
AGGGCTACTCTTGGGAGCGCACCATGACCTTCGAGGACAAGGGCATCGTGAAGGTGAAGTCCGACATCTC
CATGGAGGAGGACTCCTTCATCTACGAGATACACCTCAAGGGCGAGAACTTCCCCCCCAACGGCCCCGTG
ATGCAGAAGGAGACCACCGGCTGGGACGCCTCCACCGAGAGGATGTACGTGCGCGACGGCGTGCTGAAGG
GCGACGTCAAGATGAAGCTGCTGCTGGAGGGCGGCGGCCACCACCGCGTTGACTTCAAGACCATCTACAG
GGCCAAGAAGGCGGTGAAGCTGCCCGACTATCACTTTGTGGACCACCGCATCGAGATCCTGAACCACGAC
AAGGACTACAACAAGGTGACCGTTTACGAGATCGCCGTGGCCCGCAACTCCACCGACGGCATGGACGAGC
TGTACAAGGGCTGAAAGCTTGCGGCCGCATAATGCTTAAGTCGAACAGAAAGTAATCGTATGAGCTCGAC
ACCATCGAATGGCGCAAACCTTTCGCGGTATGGCATGATAGCGCCCGGAAGAGAGTCAATTCAGGGTGGT
GAATGTATAAGAAGGAGATATACATATGAGCACAAAAAAGAAACCATTAACACAAGAGCAGCTTGAGGAC
GCACGTCGCCTTAAAGCAATTTATGAAAAAAAGAAAAATGAACTTGGCTTATCCCAGGAATCTGTCGCAG
ACAAGATGGGGATGGGGCAGTCAGGCGTTGGTGCTTTATTTAATGGCATCAATGCATTAAATGCTTATAA
CGCCGCATTGCTTACAAAAATTCTCAAAGTTAGCGTTGAAGAATTTAGCCCTTCAATCGCCAGAGAAATC
TACGAGATGTATGAAGCGGTTAGTATGCAGCCGTCACTTAGAAGTGAGTATGAGTACCCTGTTTTTTCTC
ATGTTCAGGCAGGGATGTTCTCACCTGAGCTTAGAACCTTTACCAAAGGTGATGCGGAGAGATGGGTAAG
CACAACCAAAAAAGCCAGTGATTCTGCATTCTGGCTTGAGGTTGAAGGTAATTCCATGACCGCACCAACA
GGCTCCAAGCCAAGCTTTCCTGACGGAATGTTAATTCTCGTTGACCCTGAGCAGGCTGTTGAGCCAGGTG
ATTTCTGCATAGCCAGACTTGGGGGTGATGAGTTTACCTTCAAGAAACTGATCAGGGATAGCGGTCAGGT
GTTTTTACAACCACTAAACCCACAGTACCCAATGATCCCATGCAATGAGAGTTGTTCCGTTGTGGGGAAA
GTTATCGCTAGTCAGTGGCCTGAAGAGACGTTTGGCTGACTCGAGTCTGGTAAAGAAACCGCTGCTGCGA
AATTTGAACGCCAGCACATGGACTCGTCTACTAGCGCAGCTTAATTAACCTAGGCTGCTGCCACCGCTGA
GCAATAACTAGCATAACCCCTTGGGGCCTCTAAACGGGTCTTGAGGGGTTTTTTGCTGAAAGGAGGAACT
ATATCCGGATTGGCGAATGGG
[124 nt withheld, positions 1772-1895]
C
[91 nt withheld, positions 1897-1987]
A
[49 nt withheld, positions 1989-2037]
CCTTTGACGTTGGAGTCCACGTTCTTT
[37 nt withheld, positions 2065-2101]
ACCCTATCTCGGTCTATTCTTTTGATTTATAAGGGATTTTGCCGATTTCGGCCTATTGGTTAAAAAATGA
GCTGATTTAACAAAAATTTAACGCGAATTTTAACAAAATATTAACGTTTACAATTTCTGGCGGCACGATG
GCATGAGATTATCAAAAAGGATCTTCACCTAGATCCTTTTAAATTAAAAATGAAGTTTTAAATCAATCTA
AAGTATATATGAGTAAACTTGGTCTGACAGTTACCAATGCTTAATCAGTGAGGCACCTATCTCAGCGATC
TGTCTATTTCGTTCATCCATAGTTGCCTGACTCCCCGTCGTGTAGATAACTACGATACGGGAGGGCTTAC
CATCTGGCCCCAGTGCTGCAATGATACCGCGAGACCCACGCTCACCGGCTCCAGATTTATCAGCAATAAA
CCAGCCAGCCGGAAGGGCCGAGCGCAGAAGTGGTCCTGCAACTTTATCCGCCTCCATCCAGTCTATTAAT
TGTTGCCGGGAAGCTAGAGTAAGTAGTTCGCCAGTTAATAGTTTGCGCAACGTTGTTGCCATTGCTACAG
GCATCGTGGTGTCACGCTCGTCGTTTGGTATGGCTTCATTCAGCTCCGGTTCCCAACGATCAAGGCGAGT
TACATGATCCCCCATGTTGTGCAAAAAAGCGGTTAGCTCCTTCGGTCCTCCGATCGTTGTCAGAAGTAAG
TTGGCCGCAGTGTTATCACTCATGGTTATGGCAGCACTGCATAATTCTCTTACTGTCATGCCATCCGTAA
GATGCTTTTCTGTGACTGGTGAGTACTCAACCAAGTCATTCTGAGAATAGTGTATGCGGCGACCGAGTTG
CTCTTGCCCGGCGTCAATACGGGATAATACCGCGCCACATAGCAGAACTTTAAAAGTGCTCATCATTGGA
AAACGTTCTTCGGGGCGAAAACTCTCAAGGATCTTACCGCTGTTGAGATCCAGTTCGATGTAACCCACTC
GTGCACCCAACTGATCTTCAGCATCTTTTACTTTCACCAGCGTTTCTGGGTGAGCAAAAACAGGAAGGCA
AAATGCCGCAAAAAAGGGAATAAGGGCGACACGGAAATGTTGAATACTCATACTCTTCCTTTTTCAATCA
TGATTGAAGCATTTATCAGGGTTATTGTCTCATGAGCGGATACATATTTGAATGTATTTAGAAAAATAAA
CAAATAGGTCATGACCAAAATCCCTTAACGTGAGTTTTCGTTCCACTGAGCGTCAGACCCCGTAGAAAAG
ATCAAAGGATCTTCTTGAGATCCTTTTTTTCTGCGCGTAATCTGCTGCTTGCAAACAAAAAAACCACCGC
TACCAGCGGTGGTTTGTTTGCCGGATCAAGAGCTACCAACTCTTTTTCCGAAGGTAACTGGCTTCAGCAG
AGCGCAGATACCAAATACTGTCCTTCTAGTGTAGCCGTAGTTAGGCCACCACTTCAAGAACTCTGTAGCA
CCGCCTACATACCTCGCTCTGCTAATCCTGTTACCAGTGGCTGCTGCCAGTGGCGATAAGTCGTGTCTTA
CCGGGTTGGACTCAAGACGATAGTTACCGGATAAGGCGCAGCGGTCGGGCTGAACGGGGGGTTCGTGCAC
ACAGCCCAGCTTGGAGCGAACGACCTACACCGAACTGAGATACCTACAGCGTGAGCTATGAGAAAGCGCC
ACGCTTCCCGAAGGGAGAAAGGCGGACAGGTATCCGGTAAGCGGCAGGGTCGGAACAGGAGAGCGCACGA
GGGAGCTTCCAGGGGGAAACGCCTGGTATCTTTATAGTCCTGTCGGGTTTCGCCACCTCTGACTTGAGCG
TCGATTTTTGTGATGCTCGTCAGGGGGGCGGAGCCTATGGAAAAACGCCAGCAACGCGGCCTTTTTACGG
TTCCTGGCCTTTTGCTGGCCTTTTGCTCACATGTTCTTTCCTGCGTTATCCCCTGATTCTGTGGATAACC
GTATTACCGCCTTTGAGTGAGCTGATACCGCTCGCCGCAGCCGAACGACCGAGCGCAGCGAGTCAGTGAG
CGAGGAAGCGGAAGAGCGCCTGATGCGGTATTTTCTCCTTACGCATCTGTGCGGTATTTCACACCGCAAT
GGTGCACTCTCAGTACAATCTGCTCTGATGCCGCATAGTTAAGCCAGTATACACTCCGCTATCGCTACGT
GACTGGGTCATGGCTGCGCCCCGACACCCGCCAACACCCGCTGACGCGCCCTGACGGGCTTGTCTGCTCC
CGGCATCCGCTTACAGACAAGCTGTGACCGTCTCCGGGAGCTGCATGTGTCAGAGGTTTTCACCGTCATC
ACCGAAACGCGCGAGGCAGCTGCGGTAAAGCTCATCAGCGTGGTCGTGAAGCGATTCACAGATGTCTGCC
TGTTCATCCGCGTCCAGCTCGTTGAGTTTCTCCAGAAGCGTTAATGTCTGGCTTCTGATAAAGCGGGCCA
TGTTAAGGGCGGTTTTTTCCTGTTTGGTCACTGATGCCTCCGTGTAAGGGGGATTTCTGTTCATGGGGGT
AATGATACCGATGAAACGAGAGAGGATGCTCACGATACGGGTTACTGATGATGAACATGCCCGGTTACTG
GAACGTTGTGAGGGTAAACAACTGGCGGTATGGATGCGGCGGGACCAGAGAAAAATCACTCAGGGTCAAT
GCCAGCGCTTCGTTAATACAGATGTAGGTGTTCCACAGGGTAGCCAGCAGCATCCTGCGATGCAGATCCG
GAACATAATGGTGCAGGGCGCTGACTTCCGCGTTTCCAGACTTTACGAAACACGGAAACCGAAGACCATT
CATGTTGTTGCTCAGGTCGCAGACGTTTTGCAGCAGCAGTCGCTTCACGTTCGCTCGCGTATCGGTGATT
CATTCTGCTAACCAGTAAGGCAACCCCGCCAGCCTAGCCGGGTCCTCAACGACAGGAGCACGATCATGCT
AGTCATGCCCCGCGCCCACCGGAAGGAGCTGACTGGGTTGAAGGCTCTCAAGGGCATCGGTCGAGATCCC
GGTGCCTAATGAGTGAGCTAACTTACATTAATTGCGTTGCGCTCACTGCCCGCTTTCCAGTCGGGAAACC
TGTCGTGCCAGCTGCATTAATGAATCGGCCAACGCGCGGGGAGAGGCGGTTTGCGTATTGGGCGCCAGGG
TGGTTTTTCTTTTCACCAGTGAGACGGGCAACAGCTGATTGCCCTTCACCGCCTGGCCCTGAGAGAGTTG
CAGCAAGCGGTCCACGCTGGTTTGCCCCAGCAGGCGAAAATCCTGTTTGATGGTGGTTAACGGCGGGATA
TAACATGAGCTGTCTTCGGTATCGTCGTATCCCACTACCGAGATGTCCGCACCAACGCGCAGCCCGGACT
CGGTAATGGCGCGCATTGCGCCCAGCGCCATCTGATCGTTGGCAACCAGCATCGCAGTGGGAACGATGCC
CTCATTCAGCATTTGCATGGTTTGTTGAAAACCGGACATGGCACTCCAGTCGCCTTCCCGTTCCGCTATC
GGCTGAATTTGATTGCGAGTGAGATATTTATGCCAACCAGCCAGACGCAGACGCGCCGAGACAGAACTTA
ATGGGCCCGCTAACAGCGCGATTTGCTGGTGACCCAATGCGACCAGATGCTCCACGCCCAGTCGCGTACC
GTCTTCATGGGAGAAAATAATACTGTTGATGGGTGTCTGGTCAGAGACATCAAGAAATAACGCCGGAACA
TTAGTGCAGGCAGCTTCCACAGCAATGGCATCCTGGTCATCCAGCGGATAGTTAATGATCAGCCCACTGA
CGCGTTGCGCGAGAAGATTGTGCACCGCCGCTTTACAGGCTTCGACGCCGCTTCGTTCTACCATCGACAC
CACCACGCTGGCACCCAGTTGATCGGCGCGAGATTTAATCGCCGCGACAATTTGCGACGGCGCGTGCAGG
GCCAGACTGGAGGTGGCAACGCCAATCAGCAACGACTGTTTGCCCGCCAGTTGTTGTGCCACGCGGTTGG
GAATGTAATTCAGCTCCGCCATCGCCGCTTCCACTTTTTCCCGCGTTTTCGCAGAAACGTGGCTGGCCTG
GTTCACCACGCGGGAAACGGTCTGATAAGAGACACCGGCATACTCTGCGACATCGTATAACGTTACTGGT
TTCACATTCACCACCCTGAATTGACTCTCTTCCGGGCGCTATCATGCCATACCGCGAAAGGTTTTGCGCC
ATTCGATGGTGTCCGGGATCTCGACGCTCTCCCTTATGCGACTCCTGCATTAGGAAGCAGCCCAGTAGTA
GGTTGAGGCCGTTGAGCACCGCCGCCGCAAGGAATGGTGCATGCAAGGAGATGGCGCCCAACAGTCCCCC
GGCCACGGGGCCTGCCACCATACCCACGCCGAAACAAGCGCTCATGAGCCCGAAGTGGCGAGCCCGATCT
TCCCCATCGGTGATGTCGGCGATATAGGCGCCAGCAACCGCACCTGTGGCGCCGGTGATGCCGGCCACGA
TGCGTCCGGCGTAGAGGATCGAGTATCACCGCAAGGGATAAATATCTAACACCGTGCGTGTTGACTATTT
TACCTCTGGCGGTGATAATGGTTGCATGTACTAAGGAGGTTGTATGGAACAACGCATAACCCTGAAAGAT
TATGCAATGCGCTTTGGGCAAACCAAGACAGCTAAAAGATCTCTCACCTACCAAACAATGCCCCCCTGCA
AAAAATAAATTCATATAAAAAACATACAGATAACCATCTGCGGTGATAAATTATCTCTGGCGGTGTTGAC
ATAAATACCACTGGCGGTGATACTGAGCACATCAGCAGGACGCACTGACCACCATGAAGGTGACGCTCTT
AAAAATTAAGCCCTGAAGAAGGGCAGCATTCAAAGCAGAAGGCTTTGGGGTGTGTGATACGAAACGAAGC
ATTGGTTAAAAATTAAGGAGGGAATTCATGGGCAGCAGCCATCACCATCATCACCACAGCCAGGATCCA
